Addgene plasmid #90125: pMEdll4P1gfp
Purpose: Gateway Mid-entry clone containing promoter sequence specific for dll4 driving expression of eGFP
Depositing lab: Nathan Lawson. Depositing organization: University of Massachusetts, Worcester. Publication: Robust Identification of Developmentally Active Endothelial Enhancers in Zebrafish Using FANS-Assisted ATAC-Seq. Quillien A, Abdalla M, Yu J, Ou J, Zhu LJ, Lawson ND. Cell Rep. 2017 Jul 18;20(3):709-720. doi: 10.1016/j.celrep.2017.06.070. PubMed 28723572.
Backbone
  Vector backbone: pENTReGFP2
  Vector type: Bacterial Expression
Growth in bacteria
  Bacterial resistance: Kanamycin, 50 μg/mL
  Growth temperature: 37°C
  Growth strain: DH5alpha
  Copy number: High Copy
Gene/Insert
  Gene/Insert name: dll4P1Egfp
  Species: D. rerio (zebrafish)
  Entrez Gene: dll4 (a.k.a. si:ch211-244p18.5, zgc:136596)
  Tag / fusion protein: EGFP (C terminal on insert)
  Cloning method: Gibson Cloning
Terms and licenses: Academic/Nonprofit Terms; Industry Terms: Not Available to Industry
How to cite: pMEdll4P1gfp was a gift from Nathan Lawson (Addgene plasmid # 90125 ; http://n2t.net/addgene:90125 ; RRID:Addgene_90125)
