[The description below was written by a language model from this plasmid's Addgene catalogue record and pLannotate feature annotations shown in this document.]
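Description:
pMEdll4P1gfp is a Gateway middle-entry clone built on the pENTReGFP2 backbone, a small (about 4 kb) plasmid maintained in E. coli through a high-copy ColE1/pUC-type origin and selected with kanamycin via an aph(3')-Ia resistance gene. Although it is catalogued as a bacterial expression vector, its role is that of a shuttle. It carries a transferable cassette rather than expressing anything useful in bacteria. rrnB T1 and T2 terminators lie upstream of the cassette, where they insulate it from read-through transcription originating in the backbone. Short lacI and lacZα fragments and a T7 promoter outside the recombination sites are backbone remnants.

The payload sits between attL1 and attL2, the sites recognised in the Gateway LR reaction. It consists of a zebrafish (D. rerio) dll4 regulatory sequence termed P1, inserted by Gibson assembly, followed by the EGFP coding sequence and a short multiple cloning site. The feature table does not annotate the dll4 element itself, but the unannotated stretch of roughly 660 bp between attL1 and EGFP is where it would lie. The catalogue lists EGFP as a C-terminal tag, yet the stated purpose describes a promoter driving eGFP, so it functions as a transcriptional reporter rather than a protein fusion. No polyadenylation signal is annotated within the cassette, and one would presumably be supplied by the destination vector or another entry clone.

LR recombination moves the dll4P1:EGFP unit into a destination vector of choice, which the record does not specify. The associated work concerns identifying developmentally active endothelial enhancers in zebrafish, consistent with using the construct to test dll4 regulatory activity by GFP fluorescence in embryos.
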