Features (pLannotate 1.2.2; 11 found; start..end, strand, type, name):
     11..599     +  rep_origin     ori: high-copy-number ColE1/pMB1/pBR322/pUC origin of replication
    782..874     +  CDS            lacI (fragment): lac repressor; lacI; The lac repressor binds to the lac operator to inhibit transcription in E. coli. This inhibition can be relieved by adding lactose or isopropyl-β-D-thiogalactopyranoside (IPTG).
    929..956     -  terminator     rrnB T2 terminator: transcription terminator T2 from the E. coli rrnB gene
   1088..1131    +  terminator     rrnB T1 terminator: Escherichia coli rrnB; transcription terminator T1 from the E. coli rrnB gene
   1178..1214    -  CDS            lacZα (fragment): LacZα fragment of β-galactosidase; lacZ fragment
   1230..1329    +  protein_bind   attL1: mutant version of attL; recombination site for the Gateway® LR reaction LR Clonase™
   1991..2707    +  CDS            EGFP: EGFP is a basic (constitutively fluorescent) green fluorescent protein published in 1996, derived from Aequorea victoria. It is reported to be a rapidly-maturing weak dimer with moderate acid sensitivity.
   2708..2773    +  misc_feature   MCS: multiple cloning site
   2794..2893    -  protein_bind   attL2: mutant version of attL; recombination site for the Gateway® LR reaction LR Clonase™
   2911..2929    -  promoter       T7 promoter: promoter for bacteriophage T7 RNA polymerase
   3063..3872    +  CDS            KanR: aminoglycoside phosphotransferase; aph(3')-Ia; confers resistance to kanamycin in bacteria or G418 (Geneticin®) in eukaryotes
>Addgene plasmid #90125 | pMEdll4P1gfp | addgene full sequence | sequence record 178534 | Addgene NGS Result
AAGGATCTTCTTGAGATCCTTTTTTTCTGCGCGTAATCTGCTGCTTGCAAACAAAAAAACCACCGCTACC
AGCGGTGGTTTGTTTGCCGGATCAAGAGCTACCAACTCTTTTTCCGAAGGTAACTGGCTTCAGCAGAGCG
CAGATACCAAATACTGTTCTTCTAGTGTAGCCGTAGTTAGGCCACCACTTCAAGAACTCTGTAGCACCGC
CTACATACCTCGCTCTGCTAATCCTGTTACCAGTGGCTGCTGCCAGTGGCGATAAGTCGTGTCTTACCGG
GTTGGACTCAAGACGATAGTTACCGGATAAGGCGCAGCGGTCGGGCTGAACGGGGGGTTCGTGCACACAG
CCCAGCTTGGAGCGAACGACCTACACCGAACTGAGATACCTACAGCGTGAGCTATGAGAAAGCGCCACGC
TTCCCGAAGGGAGAAAGGCGGACAGGTATCCGGTAAGCGGCAGGGTCGGAACAGGAGAGCGCACGAGGGA
GCTTCCAGGGGGAAACGCCTGGTATCTTTATAGTCCTGTCGGGTTTCGCCACCTCTGACTTGAGCGTCGA
TTTTTGTGATGCTCGTCAGGGGGGCGGAGCCTATGGAAAAACGCCAGCAACGCGGCCTTTTTACGGTTCC
TGGCCTTTTGCTGGCCTTTTGCTCACATGTTCTTTCCTGCGTTATCCCCTGATTCTGTGGATAACCGTAT
TACCGCCTTTGAGTGAGCTGATACCGCTCGCCGCAGCCGAACGACCGAGCGCAGCGAGTCAGTGAGCGAG
GAAGCGGAAGAGCGCCCAATACGCAAACCGCCTCTCCCCGCGCGTTGGCCGATTCATTAATGCAGCTGGC
ACGACAGGTTTCCCGACTGGAAAGCGGGCAGTGAGCGCAACGCAATTAATACGCGTACCGCTAGCCAGGA
AGAGTTTGTAGAAACGCAAAAAGGCCATCCGTCAGGATGGCCTTCTGCTTAGTTTGATGCCTGGCAGTTT
ATGGCGGGCGTCCTGCCCGCCACCCTCCGGGCCGTTGCTTCACAACGTTCAAATCCGCTCCCGGCGGATT
TGTCCTACTCAGGAGAGCGTTCACCGACAAACAACAGATAAAACGAAAGGCCCAGTCTTCCGACTGAGCC
TTTCGTTTTATTTGATGCCTGGCAGTTCCCTACTCTCGCGTTAACGCTAGCATGGATGTTTTCCCAGTCA
CGACGTTGTAAAACGACGGCCAGTCTTAAGCTCGGGCCCCAAATAATGATTTTATTTTGACTGATAGTGA
CCTGTTCGTTGCAACAAATTGATGAGCAATGCTTTTTTATAATGCCAACTTTGTACAAAAAAGCAGGCTC
GCTAGGATACTAAAATGCGCTTTCAGGCTGTCCCAGCTTGAAACATGAAGAGGCTCTGCTCCGGAACATC
AGGTAAGGCATGACCCTCCACTGACCGTGCACGCTTTCAGTGATGTAATATAATTATCCGCGCAATTAAC
TGGAACGAGGACAAACGACAAGTAATAGGCTGTGCGTTGTGCGAAGTTTCATCCGATTTAGTTTTTCTTC
AGATACGCGTATTCTGCACTGCATGGTGTGAAATGGTCAGTATTTAATCGTGCCTGCTTTAAATATGCCA
ACAGATGCTGGGCTTGTTAATAATCACTCGCGCTCAATTGGTCATCATCATCCGCGTAGTGGTGGGTATT
AAATGTGGATATCATTGTTGCCAAGAGAGGGGGGCTGACTGAGCATAAGTGGGCGGCGTTTAGCGATAGA
CAAGAGTTTATATAATGAGCAGCGCGGACACAAAGCCAGTATAAATACTGAGGGACGTAAGAAACAAGTC
TTCATTCACGAATTACACGAGAAGCGCGAGGATGCCCAACAGCGCAATGCTGACGCACAAAGTTTAGAAG
CAAAACAAGACATAACCATTGACACTAAACACATCGGTGCGCTCACTGTGGAATACCAAACATGCTCAGT
GGATATCTTGAGACGAAGAGGATCGCCACCATGGTGAGCAAGGGCGAGGAGCTGTTCACCGGGGTGGTGC
CCATCCTGGTCGAGCTGGACGGCGACGTAAACGGCCACAAGTTCAGCGTGTCCGGCGAGGGCGAGGGCGA
TGCCACCTACGGCAAGCTGACCCTGAAGTTCATCTGCACCACCGGCAAGCTGCCCGTGCCCTGGCCCACC
CTCGTGACCACCCTGACCTACGGCGTGCAGTGCTTCAGCCGCTACCCCGACCACATGAAGCAGCACGACT
TCTTCAAGTCCGCCATGCCCGAAGGCTACGTCCAGGAGCGCACCATCTTCTTCAAGGACGACGGCAACTA
CAAGACCCGCGCCGAGGTGAAGTTCGAGGGCGACACCCTGGTGAACCGCATCGAGCTGAAGGGCATCGAC
TTCAAGGAGGACGGCAACATCCTGGGGCACAAGCTGGAGTACAACTACAACAGCCACAACGTCTATATCA
TGGCCGACAAGCAGAAGAACGGCATCAAGGTGAACTTCAAGATCCGCCACAACATCGAGGACGGCAGCGT
GCAGCTCGCCGACCACTACCAGCAGAACACCCCCATCGGCGACGGCCCCGTGCTGCTGCCCGACAACCAC
TACCTGAGCACCCAGTCCGCCCTGAGCAAAGACCCCAACGAGAAGCGCGATCACATGGTCCTGCTGGAGT
TCGTGACCGCCGCCGGGATCACTCTCGGCATGGACGAGCTGTACAAGTCCGGACTCAGATCTCGAGCTCA
AGCTTCGAATTCTGCAGTCGACGGTACCGCGGGCCCGGGATCCACCGGATCTAGATAACTGATACCCAGC
TTTCTTGTACAAAGTTGGCATTATAAGAAAGCATTGCTTATCAATTTGTTGCAACGAACAGGTCACTATC
AGTCAAAATAAAATCATTATTTGCCATCCAGCTGATATCCCCTATAGTGAGTCGTATTACATGGTCATAG
CTGTTTCCTGGCAGCTCTGGCCCGTGTCTCAAAATCTCTGATGTTACATTGCACAAGATAAAAATATATC
ATCATGAACAATAAAACTGTCTGCTTACATAAACAGTAATACAAGGGGTGTTATGAGCCATATTCAACGG
GAAACGTCGAGGCCGCGATTAAATTCCAACATGGATGCTGATTTATATGGGTATAAATGGGCTCGCGATA
ATGTCGGGCAATCAGGTGCGACAATCTATCGCTTGTATGGGAAGCCCGATGCGCCAGAGTTGTTTCTGAA
ACATGGCAAAGGTAGCGTTGCCAATGATGTTACAGATGAGATGGTCAGACTAAACTGGCTGACGGAATTT
ATGCCTCTTCCGACCATCAAGCATTTTATCCGTACTCCTGATGATGCATGGTTACTCACCACTGCGATCC
CCGGAAAAACAGCATTCCAGGTATTAGAAGAATATCCTGATTCAGGTGAAAATATTGTTGATGCGCTGGC
AGTGTTCCTGCGCCGGTTGCATTCGATTCCTGTTTGTAATTGTCCTTTTAACAGCGATCGCGTATTTCGT
CTCGCTCAGGCGCAATCACGAATGAATAACGGTTTGGTTGATGCGAGTGATTTTGATGACGAGCGTAATG
GCTGGCCTGTTGAACAAGTCTGGAAAGAAATGCATAAACTTTTGCCATTCTCACCGGATTCAGTCGTCAC
TCATGGTGATTTCTCACTTGATAACCTTATTTTTGACGAGGGGAAATTAATAGGTTGTATTGATGTTGGA
CGAGTCGGAATCGCAGACCGATACCAGGATCTTGCCATCCTATGGAACTGCCTCGGTGAGTTTTCTCCTT
CATTACAGAAACGGCTTTTTCAAAAATATGGTATTGATAATCCTGATATGAATAAATTGCAGTTTCATTT
GATGCTCGATGAGTTTTTCTAATCAGAATTGGTTAATTGGTTGTAACACTGGCAGAGCATTACGCTGACT
TGACGGGACGGCGCAAGCTCATGACCAAAATCCCTTAACGTGAGTTACGCGTCGTTCCACTGAGCGTCAG
ACCCCGTAGAAAAGATCA
